Addgene plasmid #105649: pDest-Tol2 (Chien)-Krt4:Gal4VP16:tdTomato:5xUAS_MCS
Purpose: tdTomato expression in differentiated keratinocytes of the periderm layer and during early larval stages also in the basal layer of the epidermis
Depositing lab: Sandra Rieger.
Backbone
  Vector backbone: pDEST
  Backbone manufacturer: Chi-Bin Chien lab
  Backbone size w/o insert (bp): 5800
  Vector type: Mammalian Expression
Growth in bacteria
  Bacterial resistance: Ampicillin, 100 μg/mL
  Growth temperature: 37°C
  Growth strain: DH5alpha
  Copy number: Unknown
Gene/Insert
  Gene/Insert name: Krt4:Gal4VP16:tdTomato:5xUAS_MCS
  Species: D. rerio (zebrafish)
  Insert size (bp): 5200
  Cloning method: Unknown
Terms and licenses: Academic/Nonprofit Terms; Industry Terms: Not Available to Industry
How to cite: pDest-Tol2 (Chien)-Krt4:Gal4VP16:tdTomato:5xUAS_MCS was a gift from Sandra Rieger (Addgene plasmid # 105649 ; http://n2t.net/addgene:105649 ; RRID:Addgene_105649)
