[The description below was written by a language model from this plasmid's Addgene catalogue record.]
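Description:
pDest-Tol2 (Chien)-Krt4:Gal4VP16:tdTomato:5xUAS_MCS is a Tol2 transposon-based transgenesis plasmid built on a pDEST destination backbone of about 5.8 kb from the zebrafish Tol2 kit lineage, carrying an insert of roughly 5.2 kb. It is propagated in standard E. coli under ampicillin selection; the copy number and the cloning method are not recorded. The catalogue lists the vector type as mammalian expression, but the insert species (zebrafish), the Tol2 backbone and the stated purpose all point to use in zebrafish. In Tol2 vectors of this kind, the transposon arms normally flank the cargo so that it can integrate into the genome when Tol2 transposase is supplied. No feature table is provided, so the exact arrangement of these elements cannot be confirmed here.

As the name indicates, the payload combines a keratin 4 (Krt4) promoter, the Gal4VP16 transcriptional activator, the red fluorescent protein tdTomato, and a 5xUAS element followed by a multiple cloning site. In such a design, Krt4 regulatory sequence restricts Gal4VP16 production to skin cells, and Gal4VP16 then binds UAS repeats to drive strong expression of linked genes. How tdTomato is positioned relative to the UAS elements, and whether the empty MCS is served by the same or a separate UAS, is not stated in the record. The MCS presumably allows a gene of interest to be inserted for co-expression in the same labelled cells. According to the record, the construct gives tdTomato expression in differentiated keratinocytes of the periderm and, during early larval stages, also in the basal layer of the epidermis. This makes it useful for imaging and manipulating zebrafish epidermal cells.
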