>Addgene plasmid #105649 | pDest-Tol2 (Chien)-Krt4:Gal4VP16:tdTomato:5xUAS_MCS | addgene partial sequence | sequence record 202867 | Addgene Partial NGS Result
ATGCCTGTCCTCAAGTCTCAAGCCTCTCCTTGCATTTTCTCATTCCACCTGGGGCAAAGCCCCAGGCTGG
GTGTGACACCATTTATCTTACCACTTTCTCTCTGTACCTGTCTAACAGGTAGGGTGTGTGTGAGAGTGCG
TATGTGTGCAAGTGTGTGTGTGAGAGCAGTCAGCTCCACCCCCTCAAGAGTGTGTATAAAATTGGTCAGC
CAGCTGCTGAGAGACACGCAGAGGCCTAGGATGAAGCTACTGTCTTCTATCGAACAAGCATGCGATATTT
GCCGACTTAAAAAGCTCAAGTGCTCCAAAGAAAAACCGAAGTGCGCCAAGTGTCTGAAGAACAACTGGGA
GTGTCGCTACTCTCCCAAAACCAAAAGGTCTCCGCTGACTAGGGCACATCTGACAGAAGTGGAATCAAGG
CTAGAAAGACTGGAACAGCTATTTCTACTGATTTTTCCTCGAGAAGACCTTGACATGATTTTGAAAATGG
ATTCTTTACAGGATATAAAAGCATTGTTAACAGGATTATTTGTACAAGATAATGTGAATAAAGATGCCGT
CACAGATAGATTGGCTTCAGTGGAGACTGATATGCCTCTAACATTGAGACAGCATAGAATAAGTGCGACA
TCATCATCGGAAGAGAGTAGTAACAAAGGTCAAAGACAGTTGACTGTATCGTCGAGGTCGACCCCGGGAA
TTCAGATCTCTCGAGCCGCCCCCCCGACCGATGTCAGCCTGGGGGACGAGCTCCACTTAGACGGCGAGGA
CGTGGCGATGGCGCATGCCGACGCGCTAGACGATTTCGATCTGGACATGTTGGGGGACGGGGATTCCCCG
GGTCCGGGATTTACCCCCCACGACTCCGCCCCCTACGGCGCTCTGGATATGTAGCGGATCTACTAGTGCG
GCCCCTCTCGAGCCTCTAGAACTATAGTGAGTCGTATTACGTAGATCCAGACATGATAAGATACATTGAT
GAGTTTGGACAAACCACAACTAGAATGCAGTGAAAAAAATGCTTTATTTGTGAAATTTGTGATGCTATTG
CTTTATTTGTAACCATTATAAGCTGCAATAAACAAGTTAACAACAACAATTGCATTCATTTTATGTTTCA
GGTTCAGGGGGAGGTGTGGGAGGTTTTTTAAAGCAAGTAAAACCTCTACAAATGTGGTATGGCTGATTAT
GATCTAGAGTCGCGGCCGCCTACTTGTACAGCTCGTCCATGCCGTACAGGAACAGGTGGTGGCGGCCCTC
GGAGCGCTCGTACTGTTCCACGATGGTGTAGTCCTCGTTGTGGGAGGTGATGTCCAGCTTGGTGTCCACG
TAGTAGTAGCCGGGCAGTTGCACGGGCTTCTTGGCCATGTAGATGGTCTTGAACTCCACCAGGTAGTGGC
CGCCGTCCTTCAGCTTCAGGGCCTGGTGGATCTCGCCCTTCAGCACGCCGTCGCGGGGGTACAGGCGCTC
GGTGGAGGCCTCCCAGCCCATGGTCTTCTTCTGCATTACGGGGCCGTCGGGGGGGAAGTTGGTGCCGCGC
ATCTTCACCTTGTAGATCAGCGTGCCGTCCTGCAGGGAGGAGTCCTGGGTCACGGTCACCAGACCGCCGT
CCTCGAAGTTCATCACGCGCTCCCACTTGAAGCCCTCGGGGAAGGACAGCTTCTTGTAATCGGGGATGTC
GGCGGGGTGCTTCACGTACGCCTTGGAGCCGTACATGAACTGGGGGGACAGGATGTCCCAGGCGAAGGGC
AGGGGGCCGCCCTTGGTCACCTTCAGCTTGGCGGTCTGGGTGCCCTCGTAGGGGCGGCCCTCGCCCTCGC
CCTCGATCTCGAACTCGTGGCCGTTCATGGAGCCCTCCATGCGCACCTTGAAGCGCATGAACTCTTTGAT
GACCTCCTCGCCCTTGCTCACCATGGTGGCGACCGGTGGATCCCGTCTAGAGGGTATATAATGGATCCCA
TCGCGTCTCAGCCTCACTTTGAGCTCCTCCACACGAATTCTTTGGCCCGGAGTACTGTCCTCCGGGCTGG
CGGAGTACTGTCCTCCGGCAAGGTCGGAGTACTGTCCTCCGACACTAGAGGTCGGAGTACTGTCCTCCGA
CGCAAGGCGGAGTACTGTCCTCCGTCTAGAGGGTATATAATGGATCCCATCGCGTCTCAGCCTCACTTTG
AGCTCCTCCACACGAATTCCCTCGACCTCGAAGACCTTAAGATGGATTGGGGCACGCTGCAGACGATCCT
GGGGGGTGTGAACAAACACTCCACCAGCATTGGAAAGATCTGGCTCACCGTCCTCTTCATTTTTCGCATT
ATGATCCTCGTTGTGGCTGCAAAGGAGGTGTGGGAAGATGAGCAGGCCGACTTATCCTTTCTTGTACAAA
GTGGGGGATCCAGACATGATAAGATACATTGATGAGTTTGGACAAACCACAACTAGAATGCAGTGAAAAA
AATGCTTTATTTGTGAAATTTGTGATGCTATTGCTTTATTTGTAACCATTATAAGCTGCAATAAACAAGT
TAACAACAACAATTGCATTCATTTTATGTTTCAGGTTCAGGGGGAGGTGTGGGAGGTTTTTTCCAACTTT
ATTATACAGGTACCATCGATGATGATCCAGACATGATAAGATACATTGATGAGTTTGGACAAACCACAAC
TAGAATGCAGTGAAAAAAATGCTTTATTTGTGAAATTTGTGATGCTATTGCTTTATTTGTAACCATTATA
AGCTGCAATAAACAAGTTAACAACAACAATTGCATTCATTTTATGTTTCAGGTTCAGGGGGAGGTGTGGG
AGGTTTTTTAAAGCAAGTAAAACCTCTACAAATGTGGTATGGCTGATTATGATCCTCTAGATCAGATCTG
CGAAGATACGGCCACGGGTGCTCTTGATCCTGTGGCTGATTTTGGACTGTGCTGCTCGCAGCTGCTGATG
AATCACATACTTCCTCCATTTTCTTCCACTGATTGACTGTTATAATTTCCCTAATTTCCAGGTCAAGGTG
CTGTGCATTGTGGTAATAGATGTGACATGACGTCACTTCCAAAGGACCAATGAACATGTCTGACCAATTT
CATATAATGTGAAAACGATTTTCATAGGCAGAATAAATAACATTTAAATTAAACTGGGCATCAGCGCAAT
TCAATTGGTTTGGTAATAGCAAGGGAAAATAGAATGAAGTGATCTCCAAAAAATAAGTACTTTTTGACTG
TAAATAAAATTGTAAGGAGTAAAAAGTACTTTTTTTTCTAAAAAAATGTAATTAAGTAAAAGTAAAAGTA
TTGATTTTTAATTGTACTCAAGTAAAGTAAAAATCCCCAAAAATAATACTTAAGTACAGTAATCAAGTAA
AATTACTCAAGTACTTTACACCTCTGGTTCTTGACCCCCTACCTTCAGCAAGCCCAGCAGATCCACTAGT
TCTAGAGCGGCCGCCACCGCGGTGGAGCTCCAGCTTTTGTTCCCTTTAGTGAGGGTTAATTGCGCGCTTG
GCGTAATCATGGTCATAGCTGTTTCCTGTGTGAAATTGTTATCCGCTCACAATTCCACACAACATACGAG
CCGGAAGCATAAAGTGTAAAGCCTGGGGTGCCTAATGAGTGAGCTAACTCACATTAATTGCGTTGCGCTC
ACTGCCCGCTTTCCAGTCGGGAAACCTGTCGTGCCAGCTGCATTAATGAATCGGCCAACGCGCGGGGAGA
GGCGGTTTGCGTATTGGGCGCTCTTCCGCTTCCTCGCTCACTGACTCGCTGCGCTCGGTCGTTCGGCTGC
GGCGAGCGGTATCAGCTCACTCAAAGGCGGTAATACGGTTATCCACAGAATCAGGGGATAACGCAGGAAA
GAACATGTGAGCAAAAGGCCAGCAAAAGGCCAGGAACCGTAAAAAGGCCGCGTTGCTGGCGTTTTTCCAT
AGGCTCCGCCCCCCTGACGAGCATCACAAAAATCGACGCTCAAGTCAGAGGTGGCGAAACCCGACAGGAC
TATAAAGATACCAGGCGTTTCCCCCTGGAAGCTCCCTCGTGCGCTCTCCTGTTCCGACCCTGCCGCTTAC
CGGATACCTGTCCGCCTTTCTCCCTTCGGGAAGCGTGGCGCTTTCTCATAGCTCACGCTGTAGGTATCTC
AGTTCGGTGTAGGTCGTTCGCTCCAAGCTGGGCTGTGTGCACGAACCCCCCGTTCAGCCCGACCGCTGCG
CCTTATCCGGTAACTATCGTCTTGAGTCCAACCCGGTAAGACACGACTTATCGCCACTGGCAGCAGCCAC
TGGTAACAGGATTAGCAGAGCGAGGTATGTAGGCGGTGCTACAGAGTTCTTGAAGTGGTGGCCTAACTAC
GGCTACACTAGAAGAACAGTATTTGGTATCTGCGCTCTGCTGAAGCCAGTTACCTTCGGAAAAAGAGTTG
GTAGCTCTTGATCCGGCAAACAAACCACCGCTGGTAGCGGTGGTTTTTTTGTTTGCAAGCAGCAGATTAC
GCGCAGAAAAAAAGGATCTCAAGAAGATCCTTTGATCTTTTCTACGGGGTCTGACGCTCAGTGGAACGAA
AACTCACGTTAAGGCATTTTGGTCATGAGATTATCAAAAAGGATCTTCACCTAGATCCTTTTAAATTAAA
AATGAAGTTTTAAATCAATCTAAAGTATATATGAGTAAACTTGGTCTGACAGTTACCAATGCTTAATCAG
TGAGGCACCTATCTCAGCGATCTGTCTATTTCGTTCATCCATAGTTGCCTGACTCCCCGTCGTGTAGATA
ACTACGATACGGGAGGGCTTACCATCTGGCCCCAGTGCTGCAATGATACCGCGAGACCCACGCTCACCGG
CTCCAGATTTATCAGCAATAAACCAGCCAGCCGGAAGGGCCGAGCGCAGAAGTGGTCCTGCAACTTTATC
CGCCTCCATCCAGTCTATTAATTGTTGCCGGGAAGCTAGAGTAAGTAGTTCGCCAGTTAATAGTTTGCGC
AACGTTGTTGCCATTGCTACAGGCATCGTGGTGTCACGCTCGTCGTTTGGTATGGCTTCATTCAGCTCCG
GTTCCCAACGATCAAGGCGAGTTACATGATCCCCCATGTTGTGCAAAAAAGCGGTTAGCTCCTTCGGTCC
TCCGATCGTTGTCAGAAGTAAGTTGGCCGCAGTGTTATCACTCATGGTTATGGCAGCACTGCATAATTCT
CTTACTGTCATGCCATCCGTAAGATGCTTTTCTGTGACTGGTGAGTACTCAACCAAGTCATTCTGAGAAT
AGTGTATGCGGCGACCGAGTTGCTCTTGCCCGGCGTCAATACGGGATAATACCGCGCCACATAGCAGAAC
TTTAAAAGTGCTCATCATTGGAAAACGTTCTTCGGGGCGAAAACTCTCAAGGATCTTACCGCTGTTGAGA
TCCAGTTCGATGTAACCCACTCGTGCACCCAACTGATCTTCAGCATCTTTTACTTTCACCAGCGTTTCTG
GGTGAGCAAAAACAGGAAGGCAAAATGCCGCAAAAAAGGGAATAAGGGCGACACGGAAATGTTGAATACT
CATACTCTTCCTTTTTCAATATTATTGAAGCATTTATCAGGGTTATTGTCTCATGAGCGGATACATATTT
GAATGTATTTAGAAAAATAAACAAATAGGGGTTCCGCGCACATTTCCCCGAAAAGTGCCACCTAAATTGT
AAGCGTTAATATTTTGTTAAAATTCGCGTTAAATTTTTGTTAAATCAGCTCATTTTTTAACCAATAGGCC
GAAATCGGCAAAATCCCTTATAAATCAAAAGAATAGACCGAGATAGGGT
[37 nt withheld, positions 5790-5826]
AAAGAACGTGGACTCCAACGTCAAAGG
[32 nt withheld, positions 5854-5885]
GCTGGCTAAGAACTCATCAGCCTCCCCGGTCCATCTACCCACGTACCAATGCACCAATTGGCCACAATGA
CGGCTACTACATGGTGCCATTCCTTCCTCTTTATAGGAATGGAGACTACCTCCTGTCCAACAATGCTCTT
GGATACGAGTACGCCTACCTGTTGGACCCAGGTCATTGCACAACACCAGAAATGCCCTCTGATCTGCAAA
AGACGTGAATATCTGTTCAGACACCCATATCCACTCTGTTCCACACAGGTCAGAGGTTTGTCCAGGAGTT
CTTGACAGAGGTGTAAAAAGTACTCAAAAATTTTACTCAAGTGAAAGTACAAGTACTTAGGGAAAATTTT
ACTCAATTAAAAGTAAAAGTATCTGGCTAGAATCTTACTTGAGTAAAAGTAAAAAAGTACTCCATTAAAA
TTGTACTTGAGTATTAAGGAAGTAAAAGTAAAAGCAAGAAAGAAAACTAGAGATTCTTGTTTAAGCTTTT
AATCTCAAAAAACATTAAATGAAATGCATACAAGGTTTTATCCTGCTTTAGAACTGTTTGTATTTAATTA
TCAAACTATAAGACAGACAATCTAATGCCAGTACACGCTACTCAAAGTTGTAAAACCTCAGATTTAACTT
CAGTAGAAGCTGATTCTCAAAATTGTTAGTGTCAAGCCTAGCTCTTTTGGGGCTGAAAAGCAATCCTGCA
GTGCTGAAAAGCCTCTCACAGGCAGCCGATGCGGGAAGAGGTGTATTAGTCTTGATAGAGAGGCTGCAAA
TAGCAGGAAACGTGAGCAGAGACTCCCTGGTGTCTGAAACACAGGCCAGATGGGCCCTCGAGCAGGTAAA
CTTTAAGTACATAAAACATGCATTTACTGCATAATAACAAATAAATAATGCCCCAAAACTCTTGTGCACC
TTCCTTCTGACTGGCCAAACCCCTGGCCAAGCCCTGTCTGATTAGTGTAATAGTTTGCTACAGTAAAGCT
TCTCCACAATGTCCCGGAGATCCAGCCCGGACATGCATTTTCTTGCCTTTCCTTCCCTTCAACTTCTGAC
GTCCTTTTAAGAGCTTGTGCATGAAAGCAAATTTAGAGCTTATTACTCATCTCAAACACCCATACAAAGT
GATGATTGCTGTACCATAATCTCACACCTTTCACACCTGGTTTATACTATGATAGTTGTAGACGATTGCG
TAATGCTATTAAATGCCCATCAGTGCTGGCTGTGACACCCAACTGCTGCCATTTCGTGTTGACTTGCACG
AGAAATGAGAAATTGTCTGACTATGCAGGGTGTACTATGCGTGGGAACTTATCAGTGGTCATTAAATACT
ATGGTTTAAAGTTAGAGCAACTTTTACTTTCCCTTGAGTACATTTTTAGTGCAGTATTTGTACTTTTATT
TCACTACTTTCCTTCAACCTGCAGTCACTACTTTATTTTTTCTTGTCTATGTGGATTAGACAAATCAGTC
CTGTGATTCCTGTCCAATCAAATCGCACATAGAAGGTAAATCACATCATAATGAACTTCCTCAAGACATG
GGCCATTTATAATTGCAGCAAACTGTTTGCCAGAATTAAAAGAAGATGTCAAAAATCTTTACCCGCATTA
ACCCAGAGACTGCTTAGATGCATGTCACTGATGAGAAGATGACGGATGTTTTCTGTATGATGACCGAAAT
AACCTTAAACGCACACAAGACGGCACAAGACGTCAACATGGCTATAGGTTTACGTTGTACCCCATTGCAA
TGGGGACGTTGTATTTTGTTTAGAAATGAAAATTAGGTTGACGTCAGAGCTCAACGTCAGGTCGATGTCA
AGGTTCAACATCCAATCTAAAATCATATATCAATGTCTAATGATGTACAGCTTGATGTTGTGTGGATGTT
ACCCCTATGATGTCTATCAGAAGTTGGATTATGGTTGCCATACCTAATGAATAAATGTCATTATTTTACA
CTTGTTTAAGATGTTGGTTCGACATTGGACTTATGTCGCTTTCCAACACAACCTAAATCCACCAAATATT
AACTTCCTATGACATCGTTATTGGACATCAAAATAACAATATCCTTAGATGCTGGCTAGACTTTGAATTT
AGGTCACCACAACCTATATTTAACCTAATATTAACATCTTATGATGTTGTGTGCCTGCTGGGCAATAACT
AAATGCACTACAGAATGTTACGTTTACACACATGTAAATTACATGTAAATGCATTAGCTTTTTAAGGCAT
AATACTCACTACTTACTACTCTTGAGTACTTTTAAAAAAGCTACTTTTTACTCATACTTTGAGTAACAGT
TACAACAGATACTTTTACTCGCACTGGATTTTTAGGCATGTAATGGTATTTTTACTATGATTTTTCAGTA
CTCTTTCCACTACTGCAGCCCTCCCCATACATAATCATATGTTTACACATATGGTGGAGTTTAGAGCCAT
AAACTACATTAGCTTTGTTAGCCGCTAGCATTACTGTGCAGAATTGTGTGTGTGCACATTTTCCAATATC
AATACAGAAGGAAACTCTGTTCCCTGTTCCCTTGTAAATCTCAACAATGCAACTGTTCAGCTCAGGGGGA
AAAATGCCCTGCCAGATCCAAACGCTGGCAAAAGTGGATGGAAAAAAGCCTTTCATTAATGTAAGAGTTG
CTGCGCGCCCCACCCAGATAAAAAGAGCAGAGGTTAACATGCTCTCTACGGCTGTCCAGCCAACCAGATA
CTGAGGCAGAAACACACCCGCTTGCAGATGGTGAGAGCTACACTGTCTTTTTCAGAGTTTCTACTGGA
